>Addgene plasmid #147771 | pnEK-NvSHN_V | depositor full sequence | sequence record 290218 | Full Sequence
TGGCGAATGGG
[124 nt withheld, positions 12-135]
C
[91 nt withheld, positions 137-227]
A
[49 nt withheld, positions 229-277]
CCTTTGACGTTGGAGTCCACGTTCTTT
[37 nt withheld, positions 305-341]
ACCCTATCTCGGTCTATTCTTTTGATTTATAAGGGATTTTGCCGATTTCGGCCTATTGGTTAAAAAATGA
GCTGATTTAACAAAAATTTAACGCGAATTTTAACAAAATATTAACGTTTACAATTTCAGGTGGCACTTTT
CGGGGAAATGTGCGCGGAACCCCTATTTGTTTATTTTTCTAAATACATTCAAATATGTATCCGCTCATGA
ATTAATTCTTAGAAAAACTCATCGAGCATCAAATGAAACTGCAATTTATTCATATCAGGATTATCAATAC
CATATTTTTGAAAAAGCCGTTTCTGTAATGAAGGAGAAAACTCACCGAGGCAGTTCCATAGGATGGCAAG
ATCCTGGTATCGGTCTGCGATTCCGACTCGTCCAACATCAATACAACCTATTAATTTCCCCTCGTCAAAA
ATAAGGTTATCAAGTGAGAAATCACCATGAGTGACGACTGAATCCGGTGAGAATGGCAAAAGTTTATGCA
TTTCTTTCCAGACTTGTTCAACAGGCCAGCCATTACGCTCGTCATCAAAATCACTCGCATCAACCAAACC
GTTATTCATTCGTGATTGCGCCTGAGCGAGACGAAATACGCGATCGCTGTTAAAAGGACAATTACAAACA
GGAATCGAATGCAACCGGCGCAGGAACACTGCCAGCGCATCAACAATATTTTCACCTGAATCAGGATATT
CTTCTAATACCTGGAATGCTGTTTTCCCGGGGATCGCAGTGGTGAGTAACCATGCATCATCAGGAGTACG
GATAAAATGCTTGATGGTCGGAAGAGGCATAAATTCCGTCAGCCAGTTTAGTCTGACCATCTCATCTGTA
ACATCATTGGCAACGCTACCTTTGCCATGTTTCAGAAACAACTCTGGCGCATCGGGCTTCCCATACAATC
GATAGATTGTCGCACCTGATTGCCCGACATTATCGCGAGCCCATTTATACCCATATAAATCAGCATCCAT
GTTGGAATTTAATCGCGGCCTAGAGCAAGACGTTTCCCGTTGAATATGGCTCATAACACCCCTTGTATTA
CTGTTTATGTAAGCAGACAGTTTTATTGTTCATGACCAAAATCCCTTAACGTGAGTTTTCGTTCCACTGA
GCGTCAGACCCCGTAGAAAAGATCAAAGGATCTTCTTGAGATCCTTTTTTTCTGCGCGTAATCTGCTGCT
TGCAAACAAAAAAACCACCGCTACCAGCGGTGGTTTGTTTGCCGGATCAAGAGCTACCAACTCTTTTTCC
GAAGGTAACTGGCTTCAGCAGAGCGCAGATACCAAATACTGTCCTTCTAGTGTAGCCGTAGTTAGGCCAC
CACTTCAAGAACTCTGTAGCACCGCCTACATACCTCGCTCTGCTAATCCTGTTACCAGTGGCTGCTGCCA
GTGGCGATAAGTCGTGTCTTACCGGGTTGGACTCAAGACGATAGTTACCGGATAAGGCGCAGCGGTCGGG
CTGAACGGGGGGTTCGTGCACACAGCCCAGCTTGGAGCGAACGACCTACACCGAACTGAGATACCTACAG
CGTGAGCTATGAGAAAGCGCCACGCTTCCCGAAGGGAGAAAGGCGGACAGGTATCCGGTAAGCGGCAGGG
TCGGAACAGGAGAGCGCACGAGGGAGCTTCCAGGGGGAAACGCCTGGTATCTTTATAGTCCTGTCGGGTT
TCGCCACCTCTGACTTGAGCGTCGATTTTTGTGATGCTCGTCAGGGGGGCGGAGCCTATGGAAAAACGCC
AGCAACGCGGCCTTTTTACGGTTCCTGGCCTTTTGCTGGCCTTTTGCTCACATGTTCTTTCCTGCGTTAT
CCCCTGATTCTGTGGATAACCGTATTACCGCCTTTGAGTGAGCTGATACCGCTCGCCGCAGCCGAACGAC
CGAGCGCAGCGAGTCAGTGAGCGAGGAAGCGGAAGAGCGCCTGATGCGGTATTTTCTCCTTACGCATCTG
TGCGGTATTTCACACCGCATATATGGTGCACTCTCAGTACAATCTGCTCTGATGCCGCATAGTTAAGCCA
GTATACACTCCGCTATCGCTACGTGACTGGGTCATGGCTGCGCCCCGACACCCGCCAACACCCGCTGACG
CGCCCTGACGGGCTTGTCTGCTCCCGGCATCCGCTTACAGACAAGCTGTGACCGTCTCCGGGAGCTGCAT
GTGTCAGAGGTTTTCACCGTCATCACCGAAACGCGCGAGGCAGCTGCGGTAAAGCTCATCAGCGTGGTCG
TGAAGCGATTCACAGATGTCTGCCTGTTCATCCGCGTCCAGCTCGTTGAGTTTCTCCAGAAGCGTTAATG
TCTGGCTTCTGATAAAGCGGGCCATGTTAAGGGCGGTTTTTTCCTGTTTGGTCACTGATGCCTCCGTGTA
AGGGGGATTTCTGTTCATGGGGGTAATGATACCGATGAAACGAGAGAGGATGCTCACGATACGGGTTACT
GATGATGAACATGCCCGGTTACTGGAACGTTGTGAGGGTAAACAACTGGCGGTATGGATGCGGCGGGACC
AGAGAAAAATCACTCAGGGTCAATGCCAGCGCTTCGTTAATACAGATGTAGGTGTTCCACAGGGTAGCCA
GCAGCATCCTGCGATGCAGATCCGGAACATAATGGTGCAGGGCGCTGACTTCCGCGTTTCCAGACTTTAC
GAAACACGGAAACCGAAGACCATTCATGTTGTTGCTCAGGTCGCAGACGTTTTGCAGCAGCAGTCGCTTC
ACGTTCGCTCGCGTATCGGTGATTCATTCTGCTAACCAGTAAGGCAACCCCGCCAGCCTAGCCGGGTCCT
CAACGACAGGAGCACGATCATGCGCACCCGTGGGGCCGCCATGCCGGCGATAATGGCCTGCTTCTCGCCG
AAACGTTTGGTGGCGGGACCAGTGACGAAGGCTTGAGCGAGGGCGTGCAAGATTCCGAATACCGCAAGCG
ACAGGCCGATCATCGTCGCGCTCCAGCGAAAGCGGTCCTCGCCGAAAATGACCCAGAGCGCTGCCGGCAC
CTGTCCTACGAGTTGCATGATAAAGAAGACAGTCATAAGTGCGGCGACGATAGTCATGCCCCGCGCCCAC
CGGAAGGAGCTGACTGGGTTGAAGGCTCTCAAGGGCATCGGTCGAGATCCCGGTGCCTAATGAGTGAGCT
AACTTACATTAATTGCGTTGCGCTCACTGCCCGCTTTCCAGTCGGGAAACCTGTCGTGCCAGCTGCATTA
ATGAATCGGCCAACGCGCGGGGAGAGGCGGTTTGCGTATTGGGCGCCAGGGTGGTTTTTCTTTTCACCAG
TGAGACGGGCAACAGCTGATTGCCCTTCACCGCCTGGCCCTGAGAGAGTTGCAGCAAGCGGTCCACGCTG
GTTTGCCCCAGCAGGCGAAAATCCTGTTTGATGGTGGTTAACGGCGGGATATAACATGAGCTGTCTTCGG
TATCGTCGTATCCCACTACCGAGATATCCGCACCAACGCGCAGCCCGGACTCGGTAATGGCGCGCATTGC
GCCCAGCGCCATCTGATCGTTGGCAACCAGCATCGCAGTGGGAACGATGCCCTCATTCAGCATTTGCATG
GTTTGTTGAAAACCGGACATGGCACTCCAGTCGCCTTCCCGTTCCGCTATCGGCTGAATTTGATTGCGAG
TGAGATATTTATGCCAGCCAGCCAGACGCAGACGCGCCGAGACAGAACTTAATGGGCCCGCTAACAGCGC
GATTTGCTGGTGACCCAATGCGACCAGATGCTCCACGCCCAGTCGCGTACCGTCTTCATGGGAGAAAATA
ATACTGTTGATGGGTGTCTGGTCAGAGACATCAAGAAATAACGCCGGAACATTAGTGCAGGCAGCTTCCA
CAGCAATGGCATCCTGGTCATCCAGCGGATAGTTAATGATCAGCCCACTGACGCGTTGCGCGAGAAGATT
GTGCACCGCCGCTTTACAGGCTTCGACGCCGCTTCGTTCTACCATCGACACCACCACGCTGGCACCCAGT
TGATCGGCGCGAGATTTAATCGCCGCGACAATTTGCGACGGCGCGTGCAGGGCCAGACTGGAGGTGGCAA
CGCCAATCAGCAACGACTGTTTGCCCGCCAGTTGTTGTGCCACGCGGTTGGGAATGTAATTCAGCTCCGC
CATCGCCGCTTCCACTTTTTCCCGCGTTTTCGCAGAAACGTGGCTGGCCTGGTTCACCACGCGGGAAACG
GTCTGATAAGAGACACCGGCATACTCTGCGACATCGTATAACGTTACTGGTTTCACATTCACCACCCTGA
ATTGACTCTCTTCCGGGCGCTATCATGCCATACCGCGAAAGGTTTTGCGCCATTCGATGGTGTCCGGGAT
CTCGACGCTCTCCCTTATGCGACTCCTGCATTAGGAAGCAGCCCAGTAGTAGGTTGAGGCCGTTGAGCAC
CGCCGCCGCAAGGAATGGTGCATGCAAGGAGATGGCGCCCAACAGTCCCCCGGCCACGGGGCCTGCCACC
ATACCCACGCCGAAACAAGCGCTCATGAGCCCGAAGTGGCGAGCCCGATCTTCCCCATCGGTGATGTCGG
CGATATAGGCGCCAGCAACCGCACCTGTGGCGCCGGTGATGCCGGCCACGATGCGTCCGGCGTAGAGGAT
CGAGATCTCGATCCCGCGAAATTAATACGACTCACTATAGGGGAATTGTGAGCGGATAACAATTCCCCAC
TAGTAATAATTTTGTTTAACTTTAAGAAGGAGATATACCATGGGCAGCAGCTGGAGCCACCCGCAGTTCG
AAAAAATGAGCGGCAGCCATCATCATCATCATCACAGCGGCAGCGGCTCCATGGACAAAGAAATTTTGGC
TGTAGTTGAAGCCGTATCCAATGAAAAGGCGCTACCTCGCGAGAAGATTTTCGAAGCATTGGAAAGCGCC
CTGGCGACAGCAACAAAGAAAAAATATGAACAAGAGATCGACGTCCGCGTACAGATCGATCGCAAAAGCG
GTGATTTTGACACTTTCCGTCGCTGGTTAGTTGTTGATGAAGTCACCCAGCCGACCAAGGAAATCACCCT
TGAAGCCGCACGTTATGAAGATGAAAGCCTGAACCTGGGCGATTACGTTGAAGATCAGATTGAGTCTGTT
ACCTTTGACCGTATCACTACCCAGACGGCAAAACAGGTTATCGTGCAGAAAGTGCGTGAAGCCGAACGTG
CGATGGTGGTTGATCAGTTCCGTGAACACGAAGGTGAAATCATCACCGGCGTGGTGAAAAAAGTAAACCG
CGACAACATCTCTCTGGATCTGGGCAACAACGCTGAAGCCGTGATCCTGCGCGAAGATATGCTGCCGCGT
GAAAACTTCCGCCCTGGCGACCGCGTTCGTGGCGTGCTCTATTCCGTTCGCCCGGAAGCGCGTGGCGCCC
AACTGTTCGTCACTCGTTCCAAGCCGGAAATGCTGATCGAACTGTTCCGTATTGAAGTGCCAGAAATCGG
CGAAGAAGTGATTGAAATTAAAGCAGCGGCTCGCGATCCGGGTTCTCGTGCGAAAATCGCGGTGAAAACC
AACGATAAACGTATCGATCCGGTAGGTGCTTGCGTAGGTATGCGTGGCGCCCGTGTTCAGGCGGTGTCTA
CTGAACTGGGTGGCGAGCGTATCGATATCGTCCTGTGGGATGATAACCCGGCGCAGTTCGTGATTAACGC
AATGGCACCGGCAGACGTTGCTTCTATCGTGGTGGATGAAGATAAACACACGATGGACATCGCCGTTGAA
GCCGGTAATCTGGCGCAGGCGATTGGCCGTAACGGTCAGAACGTGCGTCTGGCTTCGCAACTGAGCGGTT
GGGAACTCAACGTGATGACCGTTGACGACCTGCAAGCTAAGCATCAGGCGGAAGCGCACGCAGCGATCGA
CACCTTCACCAAATATCTCGACATCGACGAAGACTTCGCGACTGTTCTGGTAGAAGAAGGCTTCTCGACG
CTGGAAGAATTGGCCTATGTGCCGATGAAAGAGCTGTTGGAAATCGAAGGCCTTGATGAGCCGACCGTTG
AAGCACTGCGCGAGCGTGCTAAAAATGCACTGGCCACCATTGCACAGGCCCAGGAAGAAAGCCTCGGTGA
TAACAAACCGGCTGACGATCTGCTGAACCTTGAAGGGGTAGATCGTGATTTGGCATTCAAACTGGCCGCC
CGTGGCGTTTGTACGCTGGAAGACCTCGCCGAACAGGGCATTGATGATCTGGCTGATATCGAAGGGTTGA
CCGACGAAAAAGCCGGAGCACTGATTATGGCTGCCCGTAATATTTGCTGGTTCGGTGACGAAGCGGGTAC
CGGCAGCGGCGAAAACCTTTACTTCCAGGGCCATATGCTCGAGCTTAAGCAATTGGGATCCTAATAGTCT
AGAGCTAGCCCTAGGAGATCCGGCTGCTAACAAAGCCCGAAAGGAAGCTGAGTTGGCTGCTGCCACCGCT
GAGCAATAACTAGCATAACCCCTTGGGGCCTCTAAACGGGTCTTGAGGGGTTTTTTGCTGAAAGGAGGAA
CTATATCCGGAT
Features (pLannotate 1.2.2; 20 found; start..end, strand, type, name):
     12..467     +  rep_origin     f1 ori (sequence partly withheld): f1 bacteriophage origin of replication; arrow indicates direction of (+) strand synthesis
    494..551     +  promoter       AmpR promoter (fragment): bla
    560..1375    -  CDS            KanR: aminoglycoside phosphotransferase; aph(3')-Ia; confers resistance to kanamycin in bacteria or G418 (Geneticin®) in eukaryotes
   1497..2085    +  rep_origin     ori: high-copy-number ColE1/pMB1/pBR322/pUC origin of replication
   2271..2413    -  misc_feature   bom: basis of mobility region from pBR322
   2515..2706    -  CDS            rop: Rop protein, which maintains plasmids at low copy number; rop
   2723..3103    +  CDS            YPB1_ECOLX: Protein predicted: Swiss-Prot protein existence level 4. From Escherichia coli.
   3175..3466    -  CDS            TcR (fragment): tetracycline efflux protein; tet; confers resistance to tetracycline
   3481..3502    -  protein_bind   CAP binding site: CAP binding activates transcription in the presence of cAMP. E. coli catabolite activator protein
   3515..4597    -  CDS            lacI: lac repressor; lacI; The lac repressor binds to the lac operator to inhibit transcription in E. coli. This inhibition can be relieved by adding lactose or isopropyl-β-D-thiogalactopyranoside (IPTG).
   4598..4675    -  promoter       lacI promoter: lacI
   4683..4962    -  CDS            TcR (fragment): tetracycline efflux protein; tet; confers resistance to tetracycline
   4984..5002    +  promoter       T7 promoter: promoter for bacteriophage T7 RNA polymerase
   5003..5027    +  protein_bind   lac operator: The lac repressor binds to the lac operator to inhibit transcription in E. coli. This inhibition can be relieved by adding lactose or isopropyl-β-D-thiogalactopyranoside (IPTG). lac repressor encoded by lacI
   5042..5064    +  RBS            RBS: efficient ribosome binding site from bacteriophage T7 gene 10 (Olins and Rangwala, 1989)
   5083..5105    +  CDS            Strep-Tag II (fragment): peptide that binds Strep-Tactin®, an engineered form of streptavidin
   5119..5135    +  CDS            capTEV™ (fragment): composite tag for in vivo biotinylation, TEV protease cleavage, and 6xHis tagging
   5156..6636    +  CDS            NusA (fragment): transcription elongation protein (N utilization substance protein A); nusA; highly soluble in E. coli
   6734..6783    +  CDS            SET1 (fragment): solubility-enhancement tag derived from T7 phage gene 10B
   6791..6838    +  terminator     T7 terminator: transcription terminator for bacteriophage T7 RNA polymerase
