[The description below was written by a language model from this plasmid's Addgene catalogue record and pLannotate feature annotations shown in this document.]
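Description:
pnEK-NvSHN_V is an empty bacterial expression backbone of about 6.9 kb built on the pnEK vector, a pET-like plasmid from a vector suite designed for expressing and co-expressing proteins and multiprotein complexes in Escherichia coli. It is selected with kanamycin through an aph(3')-Ia aminoglycoside phosphotransferase gene. It replicates from a ColE1/pMB1-type origin accompanied by the pBR322 bom site and the rop gene, which is consistent with the catalogue's low-copy designation. An f1 phage origin is also present. The short tetracycline-resistance fragments and the predicted E. coli open reading frame flagged by the annotation appear to be nonfunctional remnants of pBR322 ancestry.

The expression cassette is a T7 promoter followed directly by a lac operator, with a plasmid-borne lacI gene under its own promoter supplying repressor. Transcription therefore depends on a host providing T7 RNA polymerase and is inducible with IPTG. A T7 gene 10 ribosome binding site drives translation of an N-terminal fusion module. The automated annotation detects partial matches there to Strep-tag II and to a composite tag containing histidine and TEV protease elements, followed by a nearly full-length NusA solubility-enhancing domain. This order fits the "SHN" in the name, though the record does not explain the naming, the exact tag boundaries or any protease cleavage site. The short "SET1" match just before the T7 terminator probably reflects T7 gene 10-derived vector sequence rather than a deliberate tag.

No insert is present. A gene of interest would be cloned downstream of NusA to produce a soluble, affinity-purifiable fusion protein, but the cloning sites themselves are not annotated. The depositor sequence may be theoretical or only partly verified.
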