Addgene plasmid #147771: pnEK-NvSHN_V
Purpose: (Empty Backbone) Bacterial Expression vector
Depositing lab: Elisa Izaurralde. Depositing organization: Max Planck Institute for Developmental Biology. Publication: Deciphering correct strategies for multiprotein complex assembly by co-expression: application to complexes as large as the histone octamer. Diebold ML, Fribourg S, Koch M, Metzger T, Romier C. J Struct Biol. 2011 Aug;175(2):178-88. doi: 10.1016/j.jsb.2011.02.001. Epub 2011 Feb 12. PubMed 21320604.
Backbone
  Vector backbone: pnEK
  Vector type: Bacterial Expression
Growth in bacteria
  Bacterial resistance: Kanamycin, 50 μg/mL
  Growth temperature: 37°C
  Growth strain: DH5alpha
  Copy number: Low Copy
Gene/Insert
  Gene/Insert name: None
Terms and licenses: Academic/Nonprofit Terms; Industry Terms: Not Available to Industry
Depositor comments: Plasmids from this collection were made available to the research community and donated after the lab closed. Please note that the sequence provided by the depositing laboratory may be theoretical/predicted or based on Sanger sequencing results. There may be discrepancies between sequencing results obtained by Addgene and the depositor sequence. If an Addgene verified sequence is not available, please contact before placing your order to request that our lab fully sequence the plasmid.
How to cite: pnEK-NvSHN_V was a gift from Elisa Izaurralde (Addgene plasmid # 147771 ; http://n2t.net/addgene:147771 ; RRID:Addgene_147771)
